Addgene plasmid #157286: pD649-HAsp-UNC5A-COMP5AP-AviTag-9xHis
Purpose: Mammalian expression of cell-surface protein extracellular domain fused to COMP5AP-AviTag-9xHis. Protein is secreted from cells.
Depositing lab: Chris Garcia. Publication: A Human IgSF Cell-Surface Interactome Reveals a Complex Network of Protein-Protein Interactions. Wojtowicz WM, Vielmetter J, Fernandes RA, Siepe DH, Eastman CL, Chisholm GB, Cox S, Klock H, Anderson PW, Rue SM, Miller JJ, Glaser SM, Bragstad ML, Vance J, Lam AW, Lesley SA, Zinn K, Garcia KC. Cell. 2020 Aug 20;182(4):1027-1043.e17. doi: 10.1016/j.cell.2020.07.025. PubMed 32822567.
Backbone
  Vector backbone: pD649
  Backbone size w/o insert (bp): 7153
  Vector type: Mammalian Expression
Growth in bacteria
  Bacterial resistance: Ampicillin, 100 μg/mL
  Growth temperature: 37°C
  Growth strain: DH5alpha
  Copy number: High Copy
Gene/Insert
  Gene/Insert name: UNC5A
  Species: H. sapiens (human)
  Insert size (bp): 843
  Entrez Gene: UNC5A (a.k.a. UNC5H1, FLJ16449, KIAA1976)
  Promoter: CMV/SP6
  Tag / fusion protein: COMP5AP-AviTag-9xHis (C terminal on backbone)
  Cloning method: Restriction Enzyme; 5′ cloning site GCGGCCGC (not destroyed); 3′ cloning site GGCGCGCC (not destroyed)
  Sequencing primers: 5′ ATTTAGGTGACACTATAG; 3′ CGTCGCACTCCATCACGGTG
Resource information
  A portion of this plasmid was derived from a plasmid made by: synthesis by ThermoFisher
Terms and licenses: Academic/Nonprofit Terms; Industry Terms: Not Available to Industry
Depositor comments: Some plasmids in this collection may have an IS4-like element ISVsa5 family transposase upstream of the CMV promoter.
How to cite: pD649-HAsp-UNC5A-COMP5AP-AviTag-9xHis was a gift from Chris Garcia (Addgene plasmid # 157286 ; http://n2t.net/addgene:157286 ; RRID:Addgene_157286)
