[The description below was written by a language model from this plasmid's Addgene catalogue record and pLannotate feature annotations shown in this document.]
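Description:
pD649-HAsp-UNC5A-COMP5AP-AviTag-9xHis is a mammalian expression plasmid built on the pD649 backbone for producing a secreted, multimerised form of the extracellular region of human UNC5A, a netrin receptor involved in axon guidance. It is maintained in E. coli as a high-copy plasmid through a ColE1/pUC-type origin and selected with ampicillin via a complete β-lactamase gene. The feature table also shows an SV40 early/EM7 promoter pair driving a puromycin N-acetyltransferase sequence followed by an SV40 polyadenylation signal. This cassette could in principle permit selection in mammalian cells, although the record does not describe that use. Short matches to KanR, lacZα, ble and f1 ori are annotated only as fragments and appear to be backbone remnants.

The expression cassette uses the CMV immediate-early enhancer and promoter with a portion of CMV intron A. An SP6 promoter lies just upstream of the coding region and also serves as a sequencing primer site. The open reading frame begins with a signal peptide: the plasmid name indicates an HA-derived leader, whereas the automated annotation matches a fragment of an immunoglobulin heavy chain leader. Next comes the UNC5A ectodomain fragment, cloned between retained NotI and AscI sites. It is fused at its C terminus to the backbone-encoded COMP5AP module, which comprises a segment of rat cartilage oligomeric matrix protein, whose coiled coil drives pentamer assembly, and human placental alkaline phosphatase. An AviTag for enzymatic biotinylation and a polyhistidine tag follow, and a bGH polyadenylation signal ends the transcript.

The resulting protein is a high-avidity, enzymatically detectable reagent suited to screening weak extracellular protein–protein interactions, consistent with its origin in a human IgSF cell-surface interactome study. The depositor notes that some plasmids in this collection may carry an IS4-like transposase insertion upstream of the CMV promoter.
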