Features (pLannotate 1.2.2; 24 found; start..end, strand, type, name):
    119..143     -  CDS            KanR (fragment): aminoglycoside phosphotransferase; aph(3')-Ia; confers resistance to kanamycin
    254..842     +  rep_origin     ori: high-copy-number ColE1/pMB1/pBR322/pUC origin of replication
   1067..1084    +  terminator     rrnB T2 terminator (fragment): transcription terminator T2 from the E. coli rrnB gene
   1109..1128    -  CDS            lacZα (fragment): LacZα fragment of β-galactosidase; lacZ fragment
   1584..1600    +  protein_bind   lac operator: The lac repressor binds to the lac operator to inhibit transcription in E. coli. This inhibition can be relieved by adding lactose or isopropyl-β-D-thiogalactopyranoside (IPTG). lac repressor encoded by lacI
   1843..2146    +  enhancer       CMV enhancer: human cytomegalovirus immediate early enhancer
   2147..2350    +  promoter       CMV promoter: human cytomegalovirus (CMV) immediate early promoter
   2486..2529    +  intron         CMV intron (fragment): modified intron A from human cytomegalovirus
   2581..2599    +  promoter       SP6 promoter: promoter for bacteriophage SP6 RNA polymerase
   2603..2640    +  CDS            IgH signal sequence (fragment): signal sequence from the mouse immunoglobulin heavy chain variable region
   2728..3591    +  CDS            UNC5A (fragment): UNC5A_HUMAN - Also known as KIAA1976, UNC5H1. Experimental evidence at protein level: Swiss-Prot protein existence level 1. Receptor for netrin required for axon guidance. Functions in the netrin signaling pathway and promotes neurite outgrowth in response to NTN1. Mediates axon repulsion of neuronal growth cones in the developing nervous system in response to netrin. Axon repulsion in growth cones may be mediated by its association with DCC that may trigger signaling for repulsion. It also acts as a dependence receptor required for apoptosis induction when not associated with netrin ligand. F
   3688..3867    +  CDS            Comp (fragment): COMP_RAT - Experimental evidence at protein level: Swiss-Prot protein existence level 1. May play a role in the structural integrity of cartilage via its interaction with other extracellular matrix proteins such as the collagens and fibronectin. Can mediate the interaction of chondrocytes with the cartilage extracellular matrix through interaction with cell surface integrin receptors. Could play a role in the pathogenesis of osteoarthritis. Potent suppressor of apoptosis in both primary chondrocytes and transformed cells. Suppresses apoptosis by blocking the activation of caspase-3 and by indu
   3855..5307    +  CDS            SEAP (fragment): secreted alkaline phosphatase from human placenta The natural enzyme has a C-terminal transmembrane sequence that is replaced by a GPI anchor.
   5332..5373    +  CDS            AviTag™ (fragment): peptide tag that allows for enzymatic biotinylation
   5377..5400    +  CDS            8xHis: 8xHis affinity tag
   5546..5657    +  polyA_signal   bGH poly(A) signal: bovine growth hormone polyadenylation signal
   5658..5766    +  rep_origin     f1 ori (fragment): f1 bacteriophage origin of replication; arrow indicates direction of (+) strand synthesis
   5780..6109    +  promoter       SV40 promoter: SV40 enhancer and early promoter
   6157..6204    +  promoter       EM7 promoter: synthetic bacterial promoter&nbsp
   6223..6822    +  CDS            PuroR (fragment): puromycin N-acetyltransferase; pac from Streptomyces; confers resistance to puromycin
   6832..6957    +  CDS            ble (fragment): BLE_KLEPN - Experimental evidence at protein level: Swiss-Prot protein existence level 1. Binding protein with a strong affinity to the bleomycin family of antibiotics. Binds to CL990; an antimitotic-antibiotic compound. From Klebsiella pneumoniae.
   6952..7073    +  polyA_signal   SV40 poly(A) signal: SV40 polyadenylation signal
   7126..7986    -  CDS            AmpR: β-lactamase; bla; confers resistance to ampicillin, carbenicillin, and related antibiotics
   7989..89      -  promoter       AmpR promoter (fragment) (across the origin): bla
>Addgene plasmid #157286 | pD649-HAsp-UNC5A-COMP5AP-AviTag-9xHis | depositor full sequence | sequence record 303681 | Full Sequence
TTTCAATATTATTGAAGCATTTATCAGGGTTATTGTCTCATGAGCGGATACATATTTGAATGTATTTAGA
AAAATAAACAAATAGGGGTCAGTGTTACAACCAATTAACCAATTCTGAACATTATCGCGAGCCCATTTAT
ACCTGAATATGGCTCATAACACCCCTTGCTCATGACCAAAATCCCTTAACGTGAGTTACGCGCGCGTCGT
TCCACTGAGCGTCAGACCCCGTAGAAAAGATCAAAGGATCTTCTTGAGATCCTTTTTTTCTGCGCGTAAT
CTGCTGCTTGCAAACAAAAAAACCACCGCTACCAGCGGTGGTTTGTTTGCCGGATCAAGAGCTACCAACT
CTTTTTCCGAAGGTAACTGGCTTCAGCAGAGCGCAGATACCAAATACTGTTCTTCTAGTGTAGCCGTAGT
TAGCCCACCACTTCAAGAACTCTGTAGCACCGCCTACATACCTCGCTCTGCTAATCCTGTTACCAGTGGC
TGCTGCCAGTGGCGATAAGTCGTGTCTTACCGGGTTGGACTCAAGACGATAGTTACCGGATAAGGCGCAG
CGGTCGGGCTGAACGGGGGGTTCGTGCACACAGCCCAGCTTGGAGCGAACGACCTACACCGAACTGAGAT
ACCTACAGCGTGAGCTATGAGAAAGCGCCACGCTTCCCGAAGGGAGAAAGGCGGACAGGTATCCGGTAAG
CGGCAGGGTCGGAACAGGAGAGCGCACGAGGGAGCTTCCAGGGGGAAACGCCTGGTATCTTTATAGTCCT
GTCGGGTTTCGCCACCTCTGACTTGAGCGTCGATTTTTGTGATGCTCGTCAGGGGGGCGGAGCCTATGGA
AAAACGCCAGCAACGCGGCCTTTTTACGGTTCCTGGCCTTTTGCTGGCCTTTTGCTCACATGTTCTTTCC
TGCGTTATCCCCTGATTCTGTGGATAACCGTATTACCGCCTTTGAGTGAGCTGATACCGCTCGCCGCAGC
CGAACGACCGAGCGCAGCGAGTCAGTGAGCGAGGAAGCGGAAGGCGAGAGTAGGGAACTGCCAGGCATCA
AACTAAGCAGAAGGCCCCTGACGGATGGCCTTTTTGCGTTTCTACAAACTCTTTCTGTGTTGTAAAACGA
CGGCCAGTCTTAAGCTCGGGCCCCCTGGGCGGTTCTGATAACGAGTAATCGTTAATCCGCAAATAACGTA
AAAACCCGCTTCGGCGGGTTTTTTTATGGGGGGAGTTTAGGGAAAGAGCATTTGTCAGAATATTTAAGGG
CGCCTGTCACTTTGCTTGATATATGAGAATTATTTAACCTTATAAATGAGAAAAAAGCAACGCACTTTAA
ATAAGATACGTTGCTTTTTCGATTGATGAACACCTATAATTAAACTATTCATCTATTATTTATGATTTTT
TGTATATACAATATTTCTAGTTTGTTAAAGAGAATTAAGAAAATAAATCTCGAAAATAATAAAGGGAAAA
TCAGTTTTTGATATCAAAATTATACATGTCAACGATAATACAAAATATAATACAAACTATAAGATGTTAT
CAGTATTTATTATCATTTAGAATAAATTTTGTGTCGCCCTTAATTGTGAGCGGATAACAATTACGAGCTT
CATGCACAGTGGCGTTGACTCAATATTGGCCATTAGCCATATTATTCATTGGTTATATAGCATAAATCAA
TATTGGCTATTGGCCATTGCATACGTTGTATCTATATCATAATATGTACATTTATATTGGCTCATGTCCA
ATATGACCGCCATGTTGGCATTGATTATTGACTAGTTATTAATAGTAATCAATTACGGGGTCATTAGTTC
ATAGCCCATATATGGAGTTCCGCGTTACATAACTTACGGTAAATGGCCCGCCTGGCTGACCGCCCAACGA
CCCCCGCCCATTGACGTCAATAATGACGTATGTTCCCATAGTAACGCCAATAGGGACTTTCCATTGACGT
CAATGGGTGGAGTATTTACGGTAAACTGCCCACTTGGCAGTACATCAAGTGTATCATATGCCAAGTACGC
CCCCTATTGACGTCAATGACGGTAAATGGCCCGCCTGGCATTATGCCCAGTACATGACCTTATGGGACTT
TCCTACTTGGCAGTACATCTACGTATTAGTCATCGCTATTACCATGGTGATGCGGTTTTGGCAGTACATC
AATGGGCGTGGATAGCGGTTTGACTCACGGGGATTTCCAAGTCTCCACCCCATTGACGTCAATGGGAGTT
TGTTTTGGCACCAAAATCAACGGGACTTTCCAAAATGTCGTAACAACTCCGCCCCATTGACGCAAATGGG
CGGTAGGCGTGTACGGTGGGAGGTCTATATAAGCAGAGCTCGTTTAGTGAACCGTCAGATCGCCTGGAGA
CGCCATCCACGCTGTTTTGACCTCCATAGAAGACACCGGGACCGATCCAGCCTCCGCGGCCGGGAACGGT
GCATTGGAACGCGGATTCCCCGTGCCAAGAGTGACGTAAGTACCGCCTATAGAGTCTATAGGCCCACCCC
CTTGGCTTCGTTAGAACGCGGCTACAATTAATACATAACCTTATGTATCATACACATACGATTTAGGTGA
CACTATAGAATAACATCCACTTTGCCTTTCTCTCCACAGGTGTCCACTCCCAGGTCCAACTGCACCTCGG
TTCTATCGAAAACGCGCCTGCTAGCGCCACCATGAAGACCATCATTGCCCTGAGCTACATCTTCTGCCTG
GTGTTCGCTGCGGCCGCCCAACAATCTGCCACAGTGGCTAATCCTGTGCCTGGCGCCAATCCTGATCTGC
TGCCTCACTTTCTGGTGGAACCCGAGGACGTGTACATCGTGAAGAACAAGCCTGTGCTGCTCGTGTGCAA
GGCCGTGCCTGCCACACAGATCTTTTTCAAGTGCAACGGCGAGTGGGTCCGACAGGTGGACCACGTGATC
GAGAGAAGCACAGATGGCAGCAGCGGCCTGCCTACAATGGAAGTGCGGATCAACGTGTCCCGGCAGCAGG
TCGAGAAAGTGTTCGGCCTGGAAGAGTACTGGTGCCAGTGTGTGGCTTGGAGCAGCTCTGGCACCACAAA
GAGCCAGAAGGCCTACATCCGGATCGCCTACCTGCGGAAGAACTTCGAGCAAGAGCCCCTGGCCAAAGAG
GTGTCCCTGGAACAGGGAATCGTGCTGCCTTGTAGACCTCCTGAGGGAATCCCTCCTGCCGAGGTGGAAT
GGCTGAGAAACGAAGATCTGGTGGACCCCTCTCTGGACCCCAATGTGTACATCACCAGAGAACACAGCCT
GGTCGTGCGGCAGGCTAGACTGGCCGATACCGCCAATTATACCTGCGTGGCCAAGAACATCGTGGCCAGA
AGAAGATCTGCCTCTGCCGCCGTGATCGTGTATGTGGATGGATCTTGGAGCCCTTGGAGCAAGTGGTCCG
CTTGTGGACTGGACTGCACCCATTGGAGAAGCAGAGAGTGCAGCGACCCCGCTCCTAGAAATGGCGGAGA
AGAGTGTCAGGGCACCGACCTGGATACCAGAAACTGCACAAGCGACCTGTGCGTGCACACAGCCTCTGGA
CCTGAAGATGTGGCCCTGTATGGCGCGCCGGAAGATCAAGTTGATCCAAGATTGATTGATGGCAAGGGCG
GATCTCTGGAGGTGCTGTTCCAGGGACCAGGCGGAAGCGGCAATCCCGGCGGCGATCTGGCCCCCCAGAT
GCTGCGCGAGCTGCAGGAGACCAATGCCGCCCTGCAGGACGTGCGCGAGCTGCTGCGCCACCGCGTGAAG
GAGATCACCTTCCTGAAGAACACCGTGATGGAGTGCGACGCCTGCGGTATGCAGCCCTCTAGAGGCTCCG
GCTCCATCATCCCAGTTGAGGAGGAGAACCCGGACTTCTGGAACCGCGAGGCAGCCGAGGCCCTGGGTGC
CGCCAAGAAGCTGCAGCCTGCACAGACAGCCGCCAAGAACCTCATCATCTTCCTGGGCGATGGGATGGGG
GTGTCTACGGTGACAGCTGCCAGGATCCTAAAAGGGCAGAAGAAGGACAAACTGGGGCCTGAGATACCCC
TGGCCATGGACCGCTTCCCATATGTGGCTCTGTCCAAGACATACAATGTAGACAAACATGTGCCAGACAG
TGGAGCCACAGCCACGGCCTACCTGTGCGGGGTCAAGGGCAACTTCCAGACCATTGGCTTGAGTGCAGCC
GCCCGCTTTAACCAGTGCAACACGACACGCGGCAACGAGGTCATCTCCGTGATGAATCGGGCCAAGAAAG
CAGGGAAGTCAGTGGGAGTGGTAACCACCACACGAGTGCAGCACGCCTCGCCAGCCGGCACCTACGCCCA
CACGGTGAACCGCAACTGGTACTCGGACGCCGACGTGCCTGCCTCGGCCCGCCAGGAGGGGTGCCAGGAC
ATCGCTACGCAGCTCATCTCCAACATGGACATTGACGTGATCCTAGGTGGAGGCCGAAAGTACATGTTTC
GCATGGGAACCCCAGACCCTGAGTACCCAGATGACTACAGCCAAGGTGGGACCAGGCTGGACGGGAAGAA
TCTGGTGCAGGAATGGCTGGCGAAGCGCCAGGGTGCCCGGTATGTGTGGAACCGCACTGAGCTCATGCAG
GCTTCCCTGGACCCGTCTGTGACCCATCTCATGGGTCTCTTTGAGCCTGGAGACATGAAATACGAGATCC
ACCGAGACTCCACACTGGACCCCTCCCTGATGGAGATGACAGAGGCTGCCCTGCGCCTGCTGAGCAGGAA
CCCCCGCGGCTTCTTCCTCTTCGTGGAGGGTGGTCGCATCGACCATGGTCATCATGAAAGCAGGGCTTAC
CGGGCACTGACTGAGACGATCATGTTCGACGACGCCATTGAGAGGGCGGGCCAGCTCACCAGCGAGGAGG
ACACGCTGAGCCTCGTCACTGCCGACCACTCCCACGTCTTCTCCTTCGGAGGCTACCCCCTGCGAGGGAG
CTCCATCTTCGGGCTGGCCCCTGGCAAGGCCCGGGACAGGAAGGCCTACACGGTCCTCCTATACGGAAAC
GGTCCAGGCTATGTGCTCAAGGACGGCGCCCGGCCGGATGTTACCGAGAGCGAGAGCGGGAGCCCCGAGT
ATCGGCAGCAGTCAGCAGTGCCCCTGGACGAAGAGACCCACGCAGGCGAGGACGTGGCGGTGTTCGCGCG
CGGCCCGCAGGCGCACCTGGTTCACGGCGTGCAGGAGCAGACCTTCATAGCGCACGTCATGGCCTTCGCC
GCCTGCCTGGAGCCCTACACCGCCTGCGACCTGGCGCCCCCCGCCGGCACCACCGACGCCGCGCACCCGG
GTGGCGGAGGACTGAACGACATCTTCGAGGCTCAGAAAATCGAATGGCACGAACATCACCATCACCATCA
CCATCACCATTAAGGCCGGCCTGTAGTCACTGGCACAACGCGTTACCCGGTAAGCCAATCGGGTATACAC
GGTCGTCATACTGCAGACAGGGTTCTTCTACTTTGCAAGATAGTCTTGAGTAGTAAAATAAATAGATAGA
GAAAATCAGCCTCGACTGTGCCTTCTAGTTGCCAGCCATCTGTTGTTTGCCCCTCCCCCGTGCCTTCCTT
GACCCTGGAAGGTGCCACTCCCACTGTCCTTTCCTAATAAAATGAGGAAATTGCATCACAACACTCAACC
CTATCTCGGTCTATTCTTTTGATTTATAAGGGATTTTGCCGATTTCGGCCTATTGGTTAAAAAATGAGCT
GATTTAACAAAAATTTAACGCGAATTAATTCTGTGGAATGTGTGTCAGTTAGGGTGTGGAAAGTCCCCAG
GCTCCCCAGCAGGCAGAAGTATGCAAAGCATGCATCTCAATTAGTCAGCAACCAGGTGTGGAAAGTCCCC
AGGCTCCCCAGCAGGCAGAAGTATGCAAAGCATGCATCTCAATTAGTCAGCAACCATAGTCCCGCCCCTA
ACTCCGCCCATCCCGCCCCTAACTCCGCCCAGTTCCGCCCATTCTCCGCCCCATGGCTGACTAATTTTTT
TTATTTATGCAGAGGCCGAGGCCGCCTCTGCCTCTGAGCTATTCCAGAAGTAGTGAGGAGGCTTTTTTGG
AGGCCTAGGCTTTTGCAAAAAGCTCCCGGGAGCTTGTATATCCATTTTCGGATCTGATCAGCACGTGTTG
ACAATTAATCATCGGCATAGTATATCGGCATAGTATAATACGACAAGGTGAGGAACTAAACCATGACCGA
GTACAAGCCCACGGTGCGCCTCGCCACCCGCGACGACGTCCCCAGGGCCGTACGCACCCTCGCCGCCGCG
TTCGCCGACTACCCCGCCACGCGCCACACCGTCGATCCGGACCGCCACATCGAGCGGGTCACCGAGCTGC
AAGAACTCTTCCTCACGCGCGTCGGGCTCGACATCGGCAAGGTGTGGGTCGCGGACGACGGCGCCGCGGT
GGCGGTCTGGACCACGCCGGAGAGCGTCGAAGCGGGGGCGGTGTTCGCCGAGATCGGCCCGCGCATGGCC
GAGTTGAGCGGTTCCCGGCTGGCCGCGCAGCAACAGATGGAAGGCCTCCTGGCGCCGCACCGGCCCAAGG
AGCCCGCGTGGTTCCTGGCCACCGTCGGCGTCTCGCCCGACCACCAGGGCAAGGGTCTGGGCAGCGCCGT
CGTGCTCCCCGGAGTGGAGGCGGCCGAGCGCGCCGGGGTGCCCGCCTTCCTGGAGACATCCGCGCCCCGC
AACCTCCCCTTCTACGAGCGGCTCGGCTTCACCGTCACCGCCGACGTCGAGGTGCCCGAAGGACCGCGCA
CCTGGTGCATGACCCGCAAGCCCGGTGCCTGACACGTGCTACGAGATTTCGATTCCACCGCCGCCTTCTA
TGAAAGGTTGGGCTTCGGAATCGTTTTCCGGGACGCCGGCTGGATGATCCTCCAGCGCGGGGATCTCATG
CTGGAGTTCTTCGCCCACCCCAACTTGTTTATTGCAGCTTATAATGGTTACAAATAAAGCAATAGCATCA
CAAATTTCACAAATAAAGCATTTTTTTCACTGCATTCTAGTTGTGGTTTGTCCAAACTCATCAATGTATC
TTATCATGTCTGTATACCGTCGACCTCTAGCTAGAGCTTGGCGTAATCATGGTCATTACCAATGCTTAAT
CAGTGAGGCACCTATCTCAGCGATCTGTCTATTTCGTTCATCCATAGTTGCCTGACTCCCCGTCGTGTAG
ATAACTACGATACGGGAGGGCTTACCATCTGGCCCCAGCGCTGCGATGATACCGCGAGAACCACGCTCAC
CGGCTCCGGATTTATCAGCAATAAACCAGCCAGCCGGAAGGGCCGAGCGCAGAAGTGGTCCTGCAACTTT
ATCCGCCTCCATCCAGTCTATTAATTGTTGCCGGGAAGCTAGAGTAAGTAGTTCGCCAGTTAATAGTTTG
CGCAACGTTGTTGCCATCGCTACAGGCATCGTGGTGTCACGCTCGTCGTTTGGTATGGCTTCATTCAGCT
CCGGTTCCCAACGATCAAGGCGAGTTACATGATCCCCCATGTTGTGCAAAAAAGCGGTTAGCTCCTTCGG
TCCTCCGATCGTTGTCAGAAGTAAGTTGGCCGCAGTGTTATCACTCATGGTTATGGCAGCACTGCATAAT
TCTCTTACTGTCATGCCATCCGTAAGATGCTTTTCTGTGACTGGTGAGTACTCAACCAAGTCATTCTGAG
AATAGTGTATGCGGCGACCGAGTTGCTCTTGCCCGGCGTCAATACGGGATAATACCGCGCCACATAGCAG
AACTTTAAAAGTGCTCATCATTGGAAAACGTTCTTCGGGGCGAAAACTCTCAAGGATCTTACCGCTGTTG
AGATCCAGTTCGATGTAACCCACTCGTGCACCCAACTGATCTTCAGCATCTTTTACTTTCACCAGCGTTT
CTGGGTGAGCAAAAACAGGAAGGCAAAATGCCGCAAAAAAGGGAATAAGGGCGACACGGAAATGTTGAAT
ACTCATATTCTTCCTT
