>Addgene plasmid #157286 | pD649-HAsp-UNC5A-COMP5AP-AviTag-9xHis | depositor partial sequence | sequence record 303682 | insert (extracellular domain)
CAACAATCTGCCACAGTGGCTAATCCTGTGCCTGGCGCCAATCCTGATCTGCTGCCTCACTTTCTGGTGG
AACCCGAGGACGTGTACATCGTGAAGAACAAGCCTGTGCTGCTCGTGTGCAAGGCCGTGCCTGCCACACA
GATCTTTTTCAAGTGCAACGGCGAGTGGGTCCGACAGGTGGACCACGTGATCGAGAGAAGCACAGATGGC
AGCAGCGGCCTGCCTACAATGGAAGTGCGGATCAACGTGTCCCGGCAGCAGGTCGAGAAAGTGTTCGGCC
TGGAAGAGTACTGGTGCCAGTGTGTGGCTTGGAGCAGCTCTGGCACCACAAAGAGCCAGAAGGCCTACAT
CCGGATCGCCTACCTGCGGAAGAACTTCGAGCAAGAGCCCCTGGCCAAAGAGGTGTCCCTGGAACAGGGA
ATCGTGCTGCCTTGTAGACCTCCTGAGGGAATCCCTCCTGCCGAGGTGGAATGGCTGAGAAACGAAGATC
TGGTGGACCCCTCTCTGGACCCCAATGTGTACATCACCAGAGAACACAGCCTGGTCGTGCGGCAGGCTAG
ACTGGCCGATACCGCCAATTATACCTGCGTGGCCAAGAACATCGTGGCCAGAAGAAGATCTGCCTCTGCC
GCCGTGATCGTGTATGTGGATGGATCTTGGAGCCCTTGGAGCAAGTGGTCCGCTTGTGGACTGGACTGCA
CCCATTGGAGAAGCAGAGAGTGCAGCGACCCCGCTCCTAGAAATGGCGGAGAAGAGTGTCAGGGCACCGA
CCTGGATACCAGAAACTGCACAAGCGACCTGTGCGTGCACACAGCCTCTGGACCTGAAGATGTGGCCCTG
TAT
